>Addgene plasmid #191028 | pEY22 | addgene full sequence | sequence record 382321 | Addgene NGS Result
TCACACAGGAAACAGCTATGACCATGATTACGCCAAGCTGTAAGTTTAAACATGATCTTACTAACTAACT
ATTCTCATTTAAATTTTCAGAGCTTAAAAATGGCTGAAATCACTCACAACGATGGATACGCTAACAACTT
GGAAATGAAATAAGCTTGCATGCCTGCAGCTTAAGGTGGCGAAGGAACATTTGAGAATTCGAGTTGAATT
AGATGGGCCATACTGAACTTTAAAAATACAGTGAGATCATCGGAAACCATGACGTTAGCCTCACGAACAG
TATACCTTTTCTGCTGTTCTGCCAATTTGCATGCATTTCGAGAAGTGAAGGAGAACTTCAACCTGAAAAT
TAGTGACAAATATTATTTTCTTATTTTCCTCAGACTAATGCAAGATTTTGAAAAATTGAGTACGTAGGCG
TACCCCAAAAATGCTCAACCACAATAAATATTACGGCGACCTACAAGCTTTGATTTAGAAATTGTAGTTT
CCTAAGCCTAAATGTACATATTACTTTTGGGTTATGCCTGAGAATTACCAATGATTGTTTTGTTCAATAA
GAATTATCATTTACAGAGAAACAAGATCCATTGCTTTTATCGATTCGAGTTGTGACTTTTTAGGATAAAA
TTTCCTTGAAAAACGTTACAGCGACAGACATCATTTTCGACGTTGAATCTGAAATCGTCTGTAACTCAAG
AAAAAATCGCTTCCACGAAAATAAATTTATATAAAGTTATTTTCATAAAATTAACTGGGACTTTTGGGTG
ATTTTGGGAGTTTTCGGCAAACCATCAAATCGCTAATTGACAAAATAACAAAAAAGGTATTTAAACGATT
TTTAGATAAAATTCTTAAATTTTAAAACAGTGAAACTAAAACGGGCTGGCATTTATCCTTGTAGCGACTC
AACTTAATATTAGAACTTGACTTCACAATTTAACAGACACGACGTCTGAGGAACTTTTTCGGTTGTTTGC
ATTTTTGATAGCTCACTGTTTTATGCCCATATACGTTTTATTTCTTATTTATCTCAAACCGTCTTCCCTC
AAACTTGAATAAATCTTCACAAGACTTTTTGGGAGTTTCTGGCGGACCATCAAATCGCTAATTGAATTCG
CGCATTTTCGTGTTTTGAGTGCGTCCGCATCCTTGCGAGGGGAAATACGATTTACATCGATCTCGAGATA
ATTCGATTCAAGCTGTTGCACACGTCCTCCCGACAAACACTGGAGAAGAGCACCCACCAGCCACCGACGG
TCGACGACTTTTGACTTCAAATTGGATGTCAACAACTTTCTATTAAGCATGTTTTGAAATGGGATACAAA
TAAAAGTAAAAGAAAGAGATTCAAACATGGATATTGAAAAAAAGTAATTCAGATATACACTATAAAGAGG
GCAGACTATTAGTATGGTTTTTTTCAAATGAAGGAGTGACACGGAGTATCTAAAAGGTTAACAAAGTTAA
AGGTTAAAAATAACATTTGAAAAAAGATTTAATCTAGAATTATACGAATTTTCAGGTAATGCTTTTTTGA
TGTGAAAATGCAATTTGAACTCTGAAAAGTTGGTAAATCAAGGTTATTTTATTTTAGATCAAAACTGAGC
GGCTTGTTCGTCGGCTGGTAGATCAAATGTGAACTTTTTAATGTTTCAGCACGTACTGATTTGGAAATTG
TTACTTCAGTTGAATAAAACTAGTAAATCAAAAAAAAATCTAAAATTTACCATGTGTTGGCGGAATTGAT
TTATTGTGATGTGTATTGGATTTTTTGTGTATTATTGTTTCTTATGACACGATTCGTTTGGAATCGTATT
AAATAAATAAAAAATAAAAAAAAAATTGTCCACACGTTCAAGAAATACGTAATTTTAACCTACCAGCCGA
CAGCCGACAACCGACGTCTGAACACTATAAAAATATCTAAATCGTGGCTGGTTTTTTTTGAAGTTTTTTT
TCTAAGAAGTATTTCAAGATCAACCAATCAAAATTTTATAATTATTCTCAAATTGTCATTTTCTGATACT
GTGAAAAGTAAACAATTTTTTACCAGTGGTTTAGATTTGCTGCATGTTTTTTTTTTCATTTCCAGTCAGT
TTCTGGAGCAAAATAACGTCCTATATCTCTTCAGGAAGAGGTTTTTCAGATTTCAATTCCAATCTTCAAC
CCTCCCACAATCCTAACAACTAATAGTATTAATTTTGGTAGAATAATAAGATGCTTCCAATTTGATGCAC
ACGTGTCGAGTGGAATGCGCCAAATGGTGGTGTGTAGGTGTGCTTCTTCCCCGTCTGTTGTTCTTTTTGA
GAGCCCCCAGAGCCAATTCACATTAATCCGATAACTCTTGTTATATATGTATGTGTATCGAATCCGAAAG
GATCACTATTTTAACAATAGTCCTTCGGTATCACTACCTCATTCATGTTTTCCTCAGCGGCATCCTATGA
AAACGGCAGGCCTGGCAGATTGTGCGACATGAATTGATGCTCATTAGCATGAGACATCCAAGTCCTCAAG
ACTGGTGGCAGTAACAAGCAAACTAGTCAGGAGCCTCCAATTTTGGTGGCTCTATTATCTGGCCGAACAA
TTTACCCTTATTGAAACAGATATTAGTCACCTTTTCCTATTTTTTCCGAAAAACTTGGAAACGTAATATG
GGATACGCAGTAGCCATGGTTTCATTATTTGAGAGAGGGGTTGCAAAATATCTCTACTTACTTATTATCT
TCTTTATGATAATATTTTGCCTCCAAAGCCATTATCACACATATTTTATTCGCAACGGACACCTAGGATC
ATTTTTGAAACTTGTGTAGTATAACCCCACATTTTGAATACATAGTTCGAATTTATTGTATAGAAAAATA
CAAATTTCTAAGGCTGAAACGCAATATGTGTATCATTTTAATTAAATTGGATGAAATTCTAGAGTTCTAA
CATAATTTTTAATAAACAGGATTATAATATTCAAGTCCCATATTGCCTTGCACCCAATTGTTTAATTTTG
TCAGCTTTTATCTCATTTTTAGTTTTTTTTTGCATTTTCACTGTATTCTAGAGGTGGACAGCAATTCTAC
AAAATTACCTATGTTCCATTTTGTTCCAACTTTTTCTATTGAAAATTGATATTAAATTAAGGGAAATTAC
TTAATTAGTTTGAAAATGACATTCATTGAAACGTTCAAGAAAATGCTGAAAATTGGTTGATTTTCAAGTA
TCGAATAGTCGAAATATTTAATTTTTCAGGACAGTTTAGAGCACTTTTGAAAACGTTTCAGCTAAAATAA
ATAGATTTTTTCGGAAAAAAAAACCATCTCAAAATATGCATTTTTGTTCAATGGCCTGGATGCCAGACCA
TTTCTTAAAATGTTTAATGCTCTAATAAAAACTATCAAACTAATTTTTTTTTTGAAATTTAGCTGTTTAT
TTATTCATACTTCATATGATATTAATTATTCTCGATATTAACACTTTATTTGCACTTGATAAGCATTAAA
TAATTTCCTATTGTTATAACTTTAATTTGGGAACTTTCAGATTCCGGAGATCTGGGCTCCTTCTTTTGCC
GGACACTCCTACGCAAGCAGCCAACCACATCCGCCTTGCCGCCCAATAGTGAGCATCCCAGTGGGCGGGG
CGAGCTTCTAGTGAGGCCTTTTCGACAGAACAACAGACTAGAAGGAAGACTTTTGCGTCGGTGCTCGTCG
ACTCGTTAGTGGTCCTTGTTGTCTTGTTATCTACAGCTCGGCCGGCAGTTCGTTAAGAAAGCAGCTGTCA
CAAGTTGCACCCGGGATTGGCCAAAGGACCCAAAGGTATGTTTCGAATGATACTAACATAACATAGAACA
TTTTCAGGAGGACCCTTGGAGGGTACCGAGCTCAGAAAAAATGACCGCTCCAAAGAAGAAGCGCAAGGTT
CCAGTCGAGAAGATGACTGCCCCAAAAAAGAAACGTAAGGTCCCGCGGATGTCAGAGCTTATTAAGGAGA
ATATGCATATGAAACTGTACATGGAAGGAACCGTGGACAACCATCACTTTAAGTGCACTTCGGAGGGGGA
AGGCAAACCGTACGAGGGCACCCAGACCATGCGAATCAAGGTGGTCGAGGGAGGCCCACTGCCCTTCGCC
TTCGACATTCTGGTAAGTTTAAACATATATATACTAACTAACCCTGATTATTTAAATTTTCAGGCTACTA
GCTTCCTGTACGGCAGCAAGACTTTTATTAATCACACCCAGGGCATCCCGGACTTCTTCAAACAGTCGTT
CCCTGAGGGCTTCACATGGGAGCGTGTGACCACATACGAAGACGGTGGCGTTCTCACCGCTACCCAGGAC
ACCAGCCTCCAGGACGGTTGCCTCATATATAATGTGGTAAGTTTAAACAGTTCGGTACTAACTAACCATA
CATATTTAAATTTTCAGAAGATCCGGGGAGTAAACTTCACATCCAATGGTCCGGTTATGCAGAAGAAAAC
ACTCGGCTGGGAGGCCTTCACCGAGACGCTGTATCCGGCTGACGGAGGCCTGGAAGGTCGAAACGACATG
GCCCTGAAGCTCGTCGGCGGTAGCCATCTCATCGCAAACGCTAAGACCACATATAGATCCAAGAAACCGG
TAAGTTTAAACATGATTTTACTAACTAACTAATCTGATTTAAATTTTCAGGCTAAGAACCTTAAAATGCC
GGGAGTCTACTATGTTGACTACAGACTGGAACGGATCAAGGAGGCCAACAACGAGACCTACGTCGAGCAG
CACGAGGTTGCAGTTGCCAGATACTGCGACCTCCCGAGCAAACTGGGTCACAAGCTTAATCCTAGGATAC
CGGTGGGTGAAGACCCACCAAAGCCATCTGCCAAGGGAGCCAAGAAGGCCGCCAAGACCGTTACGAAGCC
AAAGGACGGAAAGAAGAGACGTCATGCCCGTAAGGAATCATACTCCGTCTACATCTACCGTGTCCTCAAG
CAAGTTCATCCAGACACTGGAGTTTCCTCCAAAGCCATGTCTATCATGAACTCTTTTGTCAACGATGTCT
TCGAGCGTATTGCTGCTGAAGCATCCCGTCTTGCTCACTACAACAAGCGTTCCACAATCTCATCCCGCGA
AATTCAGACCGCTGTCCGTCTGATCCTTCCAGGAGAGCTTGCCAAGCACGCCGTGTCTGAGGGAACCAAG
GCCGTTACCAAGTACACTTCCAGCAAGTAGGAATTCCAACTGAGCGCCGGTCGCTACCATTACCAACTTG
TCTGGTGTCAAAAATAATAGGGGCCGCTGTCATCAGAGTAAGTTTAAACTGAGTTCTACTAACTAACGAG
TAATATTTAAATTTTCAGCATCTCGCGCCCGTGCCTCTGACTTCTAAGTCCAATTACTCTTCAACATCCC
TACATGCTCTTTCTCCCTGTGCTCCCACCCCCTATTTTTGTTATTATCAAAAAACTTCTCTTAATTTCTT
TGTTTTTTAGCTTCTTTTAAGTCACCTCTAACAATGAAATTGTGTAGATTCAAAAATAGAATTAATTCGT
AATAAAAAGTCGAAAAAAATTGTGCTCCCTCCCCCCATTAATAATAATTCTATCCCAAAATCTACACAAT
GTTCTGTGTACACTTCTTATGTTTTTTACTTCTGATAAATTTTTTTGAAACATCATAGAAAAAACCGCAC
ACAAAATACCTTATCATATGTTACGTTTCAGTTTATGACCGCAATTTTTATTTCTTCGCACGTCTGGGCC
TCTCATGACGTCAAATCATGCTCATCGTGAAAAAGTTTTGGAGTATTTTTGGAATTTTTCAATCAAGTGA
AAGTTTATGAAATTAATTTTCCTGCTTTTGCTTTTTGGGGTTTCCCCTATTGTTTGTCAAGATTTCGAGG
ACGGCGTTTTTCTTGCTAAAATCACAAGTATTGATGAGCACGATGCAAGAAAGATCGGAAGAAGGTTTGG
GTTTGAGGCTCAGTGGAAGGTGAGTAGAAGTTGATAATTTGAAAGTGGAGTAGTGTCTATGGGGTTTTTG
CCTTAAATGACAGAATACATTCCCAATATACCAAACATAACTGTTTCCTACTAGTCGGCCGTACGGGCCC
TTTCGTCTCGCGCGTTTCGGTGATGACGGTGAAAACCTCTGACACATGCAGCTCCCGGAGACGGTCACAG
CTTGTCTGTAAGCGGATGCCGGGAGCAGACAAGCCCGTCAGGGCGCGTCAGCGGGTGTTGGCGGGTGTCG
GGGCTGGCTTAACTATGCGGCATCAGAGCAGATTGTACTGAGAGTGCACCATATGCGGTGTGAAATACCG
CACAGATGCGTAAGGAGAAAATACCGCATCAGGCGGCCTTAAGGGCCTCGTGATACGCCTATTTTTATAG
GTTAATGTCATGATAATAATGGTTTCTTAGACGTCAGGTGGCACTTTTCGGGGAAATGTGCGCGGAACCC
CTATTTGTTTATTTTTCTAAATACATTCAAATATGTATCCGCTCATGAGACAATAACCCTGATAAATGCT
TCAATAATATTGAAAAAGGAAGAGTATGAGTATTCAACATTTCCGTGTCGCCCTTATTCCCTTTTTTGCG
GCATTTTGCCTTCCTGTTTTTGCTCACCCAGAAACGCTGGTGAAAGTAAAAGATGCTGAAGATCAGTTGG
GTGCACGAGTGGGTTACATCGAACTGGATCTCAACAGCGGTAAGATCCTTGAGAGTTTTCGCCCCGAAGA
ACGTTTTCCAATGATGAGCACTTTTAAAGTTCTGCTATGTGGCGCGGTATTATCCCGTATTGACGCCGGG
CAAGAGCAACTCGGTCGCCGCATACACTATTCTCAGAATGACTTGGTTGAGTACTCACCAGTCACAGAAA
AGCATCTTACGGATGGCATGACAGTAAGAGAATTATGCAGTGCTGCCATAACCATGAGTGATAACACTGC
GGCCAACTTACTTCTGACAACGATCGGAGGACCGAAGGAGCTAACCGCTTTTTTGCACAACATGGGGGAT
CATGTAACTCGCCTTGATCGTTGGGAACCGGAGCTGAATGAAGCCATACCAAACGACGAGCGTGACACCA
CGATGCCTGTAGCAATGGCAACAACGTTGCGCAAACTATTAACTGGCGAACTACTTACTCTAGCTTCCCG
GCAACAATTAATAGACTGGATGGAGGCGGATAAAGTTGCAGGACCACTTCTGCGCTCGGCCCTTCCGGCT
GGCTGGTTTATTGCTGATAAATCTGGAGCCGGTGAGCGTGGGTCTCGCGGTATCATTGCAGCACTGGGGC
CAGATGGTAAGCCCTCCCGTATCGTAGTTATCTACACGACGGGGAGTCAGGCAACTATGGATGAACGAAA
TAGACAGATCGCTGAGATAGGTGCCTCACTGATTAAGCATTGGTAACTGTCAGACCAAGTTTACTCATAT
ATACTTTAGATTGATTTAAAACTTCATTTTTAATTTAAAAGGATCTAGGTGAAGATCCTTTTTGATAATC
TCATGACCAAAATCCCTTAACGTGAGTTTTCGTTCCACTGAGCGTCAGACCCCGTAGAAAAGATCAAAGG
ATCTTCTTGAGATCCTTTTTTTCTGCGCGTAATCTGCTGCTTGCAAACAAAAAAACCACCGCTACCAGCG
GTGGTTTGTTTGCCGGATCAAGAGCTACCAACTCTTTTTCCGAAGGTAACTGGCTTCAGCAGAGCGCAGA
TACCAAATACTGTTCTTCTAGTGTAGCCGTAGTTAGGCCACCACTTCAAGAACTCTGTAGCACCGCCTAC
ATACCTCGCTCTGCTAATCCTGTTACCAGTGGCTGCTGCCAGTGGCGATAAGTCGTGTCTTACCGGGTTG
GACTCAAGACGATAGTTACCGGATAAGGCGCAGCGGTCGGGCTGAACGGGGGGTTCGTGCACACAGCCCA
GCTTGGAGCGAACGACCTACACCGAACTGAGATACCTACAGCGTGAGCTATGAGAAAGCGCCACGCTTCC
CGAAGGGAGAAAGGCGGACAGGTATCCGGTAAGCGGCAGGGTCGGAACAGGAGAGCGCACGAGGGAGCTT
CCAGGGGGAAACGCCTGGTATCTTTATAGTCCTGTCGGGTTTCGCCACCTCTGACTTGAGCGTCGATTTT
TGTGATGCTCGTCAGGGGGGCGGAGCCTATGGAAAAACGCCAGCAACGCGGCCTTTTTACGGTTCCTGGC
CTTTTGCTGGCCTTTTGCTCACATGTTCTTTCCTGCGTTATCCCCTGATTCTGTGGATAACCGTATTACC
GCCTTTGAGTGAGCTGATACCGCTCGCCGCAGCCGAACGACCGAGCGCAGCGAGTCAGTGAGCGAGGAAG
CGGAAGAGCGCCCAATACGCAAACCGCCTCTCCCCGCGCGTTGGCCGATTCATTAATGCAGCTGGCACGA
CAGGTTTCCCGACTGGAAAGCGGGCAGTGAGCGCAACGCAATTAATGTGAGTTAGCTCACTCATTAGGCA
CCCCAGGCTTTACACTTTATGCTTCCGGCTCGTATGTTGTGTGGAATTGTGAGCGGATAACAATT
Features (pLannotate 1.2.2; 14 found; start..end, strand, type, name):
    152..169     -  misc_feature   MCS (fragment): pUC18/19 multiple cloning site
   1825..1841    +  misc_feature   CEN4 (fragment): S. cerevisiae CEN4 centromere
   3975..4820    +  CDS            mTagBFP2: mTagBFP2 is a basic (constitutively fluorescent) blue fluorescent protein published in 2011, derived from Entacmaea quadricolor. It is reported to be a very rapidly-maturing monomer with very low acid sensitivity.
   4845..5207    +  CDS            his-11: H2B1_CAEEL - Experimental evidence at protein level: Swiss-Prot protein existence level 1. Core component of nucleosome. Nucleosomes wrap and compact DNA into chromatin, limiting DNA accessibility to the cellular machineries which require DNA as a template. Histones thereby play a central role in transcription regulation, DNA repair, DNA replication and chromosomal stability. DNA accessibility is regulated via a complex set of post-translational modifications of histones, also called histone code, and nucleosome remodeling. From Caenorhabditis elegans.
   5817..5969    +  CDS            aex-5 (fragment): AEX5_CAEEL - Also known as kpc-3 From Caenorhabditis elegans.
   6097..6132    +  CDS            rop (fragment): Rop protein, which maintains plasmids at low copy number; rop
   6234..6333    +  misc_feature   bom (fragment): basis of mobility region from pBR322
   6431..6535    +  promoter       AmpR promoter: bla
   6536..7396    +  CDS            AmpR: β-lactamase; bla; confers resistance to ampicillin, carbenicillin, and related antibiotics
   7567..8155    +  rep_origin     ori: high-copy-number ColE1/pMB1/pBR322/pUC origin of replication
   8338..8430    +  CDS            lacI (fragment): lac repressor; lacI; The lac repressor binds to the lac operator to inhibit transcription in E. coli. This inhibition can be relieved by adding lactose or isopropyl-β-D-thiogalactopyranoside (IPTG).
   8443..8464    +  protein_bind   CAP binding site: CAP binding activates transcription in the presence of cAMP. E. coli catabolite activator protein
   8479..8509    +  promoter       lac promoter: promoter for the E. coli lac operon
   8517..8533    +  protein_bind   lac operator: The lac repressor binds to the lac operator to inhibit transcription in E. coli. This inhibition can be relieved by adding lactose or isopropyl-β-D-thiogalactopyranoside (IPTG). lac repressor encoded by lacI
