[The description below was written by a language model from this plasmid's Addgene catalogue record and pLannotate feature annotations shown in this document.]
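Description:
pEY22 is a C. elegans expression plasmid built on the pPD95.62 backbone, one of the standard worm reporter vectors, and assembled by Gibson cloning. It is maintained in E. coli through a high-copy ColE1/pUC-type origin and selected with ampicillin via the bla (AmpR) gene and its promoter. The feature table also picks up ordinary pUC-derived remnants (lac promoter, operator and CAP site, plus fragments of lacI, rop, bom and the multiple cloning site). These play no role in the worm.

The payload is a transcriptional reporter for lim-4, a C. elegans gene listed as the insert. The annotation shows no feature across most of the roughly 3.8 kb upstream of the fluorescent protein. This is presumably where the lim-4 regulatory sequence lies, although the record does not define its boundaries or say whether any coding sequence is included. A short hit to yeast CEN4 within this region is only 17 nt long and is most likely a spurious match. Downstream lies the mTagBFP2 coding sequence, a fast-maturing monomeric blue fluorescent protein, closely followed by his-11, a C. elegans histone H2B. That arrangement is consistent with a fusion that tethers the fluorophore to chromatin, giving the nuclear signal described in the stated purpose. The aex-5 fragment annotated after the reporter may belong to the backbone's 3' UTR region, but the record does not name the terminator.

The plasmid was made as one of the reporters for NeuroPAL, a multicolour atlas for whole-brain neuronal identification in C. elegans. There, nuclear blue fluorescence in lim-4-expressing neurons contributes to the colour code that distinguishes cell identities.
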