Addgene plasmid #191028: pEY22
Purpose: lim-4 fluorescent neural reporter driving nuclear mTagBFP2 expression (refer to NeuroPAL paper for expression)
Depositing lab: Oliver Hobert & Eviatar Yemini. Depositing organization: Columbia University. Publication: NeuroPAL: A Multicolor Atlas for Whole-Brain Neuronal Identification in C. elegans. Yemini E, Lin A, Nejatbakhsh A, Varol E, Sun R, Mena GE, Samuel ADT, Paninski L, Venkatachalam V, Hobert O. Cell. 2021 Jan 7;184(1):272-288.e11. doi: 10.1016/j.cell.2020.12.012. Epub 2020 Dec 29. PubMed 33378642.
Backbone
  Vector backbone: pPD95.62
  Vector type: Worm Expression
Growth in bacteria
  Bacterial resistance: Ampicillin, 100 μg/mL
  Growth temperature: 37°C
  Growth strain: DH5alpha
  Copy number: Unknown
Gene/Insert
  Gene/Insert name: lim-4
  Species: C. elegans (nematode)
  Mutation: None
  Entrez Gene: lim-4 (a.k.a. CELE_ZC64.4)
  Cloning method: Gibson Cloning
Terms and licenses: Academic/Nonprofit Terms; Industry Terms: Not Available to Industry
How to cite: pEY22 was a gift from Oliver Hobert & Eviatar Yemini (Addgene plasmid # 191028 ; http://n2t.net/addgene:191028 ; RRID:Addgene_191028)
